Addgene plasmid #229848: pCG-NT2
Purpose: Expresses wild-type Cas9 and gRNA with non-target sequence.
Depositing lab: Natsuko Chiba. Depositing organization: Tohoku University.
Backbone
  Vector backbone: LentiCRISPRv2
  Backbone manufacturer: Addgene Plasmid #52961
  Backbone size w/o insert (bp): 12993
  Total vector size (bp): 6937
  Modifications to backbone: Remove sequences required for lentiviral packaging and puromycin selection.
  Vector type: Mammalian Expression, CRISPR
Growth in bacteria
  Bacterial resistance: Ampicillin, 100 μg/mL
  Growth temperature: 37°C
  Growth strain: NEB Stable
  Copy number: High Copy
Gene/Insert
  Gene/Insert name: guide RNA with non-target sequence
  gRNA/shRNA sequence: GTTCAGGATCACGTTACCGC
  Species: H. sapiens (human)
Terms and licenses: Academic/Nonprofit Terms; Industry Terms: Not Available to Industry
How to cite: pCG-NT2 was a gift from Natsuko Chiba (Addgene plasmid # 229848 ; http://n2t.net/addgene:229848 ; RRID:Addgene_229848)
