[The description below was written by a language model from this plasmid's Addgene catalogue record and pLannotate feature annotations shown in this document.]
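Description:
pCG-NT2 is a compact mammalian CRISPR expression plasmid derived from LentiCRISPRv2, from which the sequences needed for lentiviral packaging and the puromycin selection cassette have been removed. As a result it is a plain transfection vector of roughly 6.9 kb rather than a lentiviral transfer plasmid, and neither the catalogue fields nor the feature table show a mammalian selection marker. In bacteria it is maintained through a high-copy ColE1/pUC-type origin and selected with ampicillin via the β-lactamase gene driven by its own bla promoter.

The payload consists of two expression units arranged in the same orientation. A human U6 RNA polymerase III promoter drives a single guide RNA made up of a 20-nucleotide spacer fused to the Streptococcus pyogenes gRNA scaffold. According to the record, this spacer is a non-target sequence, listed with human as the species. Downstream, the EF-1α core promoter drives wild-type S. pyogenes Cas9, the RNA-guided endonuclease that makes double-strand breaks, and the transcript is terminated by the bovine growth hormone polyadenylation signal. The annotation also reports very short fragments matching SV40 small t antigen and the SV40 promoter. At about 20 nucleotides each, these are most likely leftover junction sequences rather than functional elements. No tags or reporters on Cas9 are annotated.

Because it supplies active Cas9 together with a guide that has no intended genomic target, pCG-NT2 would serve as a negative control alongside matched plasmids carrying gene-specific guides. This allows the effects of transfection and Cas9 expression to be distinguished from those of on-target cleavage.
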