Features (pLannotate 1.2.2; 10 found; start..end, strand, type, name):
     26..266     +  promoter       U6 promoter: RNA polymerase III promoter for human U6 snRNA
    296..371     +  misc_RNA       gRNA scaffold: guide RNA scaffold for the Streptococcus pyogenes CRISPR/Cas9 system
    389..407     +  CDS            small t antigen (fragment): SV40 (simian virus 40) small t antigen
    433..644     +  promoter       EF-1α core promoter: core promoter for human elongation factor EF-1α
    669..4772    +  CDS            Cas9: Cas9 (Csn1) endonuclease from the Streptococcus pyogenes Type II CRISPR/Cas system generates RNA-guided double strand breaks in DNA
   4870..5094    +  polyA_signal   bGH poly(A) signal: bovine growth hormone polyadenylation signal
   5098..5119    +  promoter       SV40 promoter (fragment): SV40 enhancer and early promoter
   5157..5745    -  rep_origin     ori: high-copy-number ColE1/pMB1/pBR322/pUC origin of replication
   5916..6776    -  CDS            AmpR: β-lactamase; bla; confers resistance to ampicillin, carbenicillin, and related antibiotics
   6777..6881    -  promoter       AmpR promoter: bla
>Addgene plasmid #229848 | pCG-NT2 | addgene full sequence | sequence record 457513 | Addgene NGS Result
ATCCAGTTTGGTTAATTAAGGTACCGAGGGCCTATTTCCCATGATTCCTTCATATTTGCATATACGATAC
AAGGCTGTTAGAGAGATAATTAGAATTAATTTGACTGTAAACACAAAGATATTAGTACAAAATACGTGAC
GTAGAAAGTAATAATTTCTTGGGTAGTTTGCAGTTTTAAAATTATGTTTTAAAATGGACTATCATATGCT
TACCGTAACTTGAAAGTATTTCGATTTCTTGGCTTTATATATCTTGTGGAAAGGACGAAACACCGGTTCA
GGATCACGTTACCGCGTTTTAGAGCTAGAAATAGCAAGTTAAAATAAGGCTAGTCCGTTATCAACTTGAA
AAAGTGGCACCGAGTCGGTGCTTTTTTGAATTCGCTAGCTAGGTCTTGAAAGGAGTGGGAATTGGCTCCG
GTGCCCGTCAGTGGGCAGAGCGCACATCGCCCACAGTCCCCGAGAAGTTGGGGGGAGGGGTCGGCAATTG
ATCCGGTGCCTAGAGAAGGTGGCGCGGGGTAAACTGGGAAAGTGATGTCGTGTACTGGCTCCGCCTTTTT
CCCGAGGGTGGGGGAGAACCGTATATAAGTGCAGTAGTCGCCGTGAACGTTCTTTTTCGCAACGGGTTTG
CCGCCAGAACACAGGACCGGTTCTAGAGCGCTGCCACCATGGACAAGAAGTACAGCATCGGCCTGGACAT
CGGCACCAACTCTGTGGGCTGGGCCGTGATCACCGACGAGTACAAGGTGCCCAGCAAGAAATTCAAGGTG
CTGGGCAACACCGACCGGCACAGCATCAAGAAGAACCTGATCGGAGCCCTGCTGTTCGACAGCGGCGAAA
CAGCCGAGGCCACCCGGCTGAAGAGAACCGCCAGAAGAAGATACACCAGACGGAAGAACCGGATCTGCTA
TCTGCAAGAGATCTTCAGCAACGAGATGGCCAAGGTGGACGACAGCTTCTTCCACAGACTGGAAGAGTCC
TTCCTGGTGGAAGAGGATAAGAAGCACGAGCGGCACCCCATCTTCGGCAACATCGTGGACGAGGTGGCCT
ACCACGAGAAGTACCCCACCATCTACCACCTGAGAAAGAAACTGGTGGACAGCACCGACAAGGCCGACCT
GCGGCTGATCTATCTGGCCCTGGCCCACATGATCAAGTTCCGGGGCCACTTCCTGATCGAGGGCGACCTG
AACCCCGACAACAGCGACGTGGACAAGCTGTTCATCCAGCTGGTGCAGACCTACAACCAGCTGTTCGAGG
AAAACCCCATCAACGCCAGCGGCGTGGACGCCAAGGCCATCCTGTCTGCCAGACTGAGCAAGAGCAGACG
GCTGGAAAATCTGATCGCCCAGCTGCCCGGCGAGAAGAAGAATGGCCTGTTCGGAAACCTGATTGCCCTG
AGCCTGGGCCTGACCCCCAACTTCAAGAGCAACTTCGACCTGGCCGAGGATGCCAAACTGCAGCTGAGCA
AGGACACCTACGACGACGACCTGGACAACCTGCTGGCCCAGATCGGCGACCAGTACGCCGACCTGTTTCT
GGCCGCCAAGAACCTGTCCGACGCCATCCTGCTGAGCGACATCCTGAGAGTGAACACCGAGATCACCAAG
GCCCCCCTGAGCGCCTCTATGATCAAGAGATACGACGAGCACCACCAGGACCTGACCCTGCTGAAAGCTC
TCGTGCGGCAGCAGCTGCCTGAGAAGTACAAAGAGATTTTCTTCGACCAGAGCAAGAACGGCTACGCCGG
CTACATTGACGGCGGAGCCAGCCAGGAAGAGTTCTACAAGTTCATCAAGCCCATCCTGGAAAAGATGGAC
GGCACCGAGGAACTGCTCGTGAAGCTGAACAGAGAGGACCTGCTGCGGAAGCAGCGGACCTTCGACAACG
GCAGCATCCCCCACCAGATCCACCTGGGAGAGCTGCACGCCATTCTGCGGCGGCAGGAAGATTTTTACCC
ATTCCTGAAGGACAACCGGGAAAAGATCGAGAAGATCCTGACCTTCCGCATCCCCTACTACGTGGGCCCT
CTGGCCAGGGGAAACAGCAGATTCGCCTGGATGACCAGAAAGAGCGAGGAAACCATCACCCCCTGGAACT
TCGAGGAAGTGGTGGACAAGGGCGCTTCCGCCCAGAGCTTCATCGAGCGGATGACCAACTTCGATAAGAA
CCTGCCCAACGAGAAGGTGCTGCCCAAGCACAGCCTGCTGTACGAGTACTTCACCGTGTATAACGAGCTG
ACCAAAGTGAAATACGTGACCGAGGGAATGAGAAAGCCCGCCTTCCTGAGCGGCGAGCAGAAAAAGGCCA
TCGTGGACCTGCTGTTCAAGACCAACCGGAAAGTGACCGTGAAGCAGCTGAAAGAGGACTACTTCAAGAA
AATCGAGTGCTTCGACTCCGTGGAAATCTCCGGCGTGGAAGATCGGTTCAACGCCTCCCTGGGCACATAC
CACGATCTGCTGAAAATTATCAAGGACAAGGACTTCCTGGACAATGAGGAAAACGAGGACATTCTGGAAG
ATATCGTGCTGACCCTGACACTGTTTGAGGACAGAGAGATGATCGAGGAACGGCTGAAAACCTATGCCCA
CCTGTTCGACGACAAAGTGATGAAGCAGCTGAAGCGGCGGAGATACACCGGCTGGGGCAGGCTGAGCCGG
AAGCTGATCAACGGCATCCGGGACAAGCAGTCCGGCAAGACAATCCTGGATTTCCTGAAGTCCGACGGCT
TCGCCAACAGAAACTTCATGCAGCTGATCCACGACGACAGCCTGACCTTTAAAGAGGACATCCAGAAAGC
CCAGGTGTCCGGCCAGGGCGATAGCCTGCACGAGCACATTGCCAATCTGGCCGGCAGCCCCGCCATTAAG
AAGGGCATCCTGCAGACAGTGAAGGTGGTGGACGAGCTCGTGAAAGTGATGGGCCGGCACAAGCCCGAGA
ACATCGTGATCGAAATGGCCAGAGAGAACCAGACCACCCAGAAGGGACAGAAGAACAGCCGCGAGAGAAT
GAAGCGGATCGAAGAGGGCATCAAAGAGCTGGGCAGCCAGATCCTGAAAGAACACCCCGTGGAAAACACC
CAGCTGCAGAACGAGAAGCTGTACCTGTACTACCTGCAGAATGGGCGGGATATGTACGTGGACCAGGAAC
TGGACATCAACCGGCTGTCCGACTACGATGTGGACCATATCGTGCCTCAGAGCTTTCTGAAGGACGACTC
CATCGACAACAAGGTGCTGACCAGAAGCGACAAGAACCGGGGCAAGAGCGACAACGTGCCCTCCGAAGAG
GTCGTGAAGAAGATGAAGAACTACTGGCGGCAGCTGCTGAACGCCAAGCTGATTACCCAGAGAAAGTTCG
ACAATCTGACCAAGGCCGAGAGAGGCGGCCTGAGCGAACTGGATAAGGCCGGCTTCATCAAGAGACAGCT
GGTGGAAACCCGGCAGATCACAAAGCACGTGGCACAGATCCTGGACTCCCGGATGAACACTAAGTACGAC
GAGAATGACAAGCTGATCCGGGAAGTGAAAGTGATCACCCTGAAGTCCAAGCTGGTGTCCGATTTCCGGA
AGGATTTCCAGTTTTACAAAGTGCGCGAGATCAACAACTACCACCACGCCCACGACGCCTACCTGAACGC
CGTCGTGGGAACCGCCCTGATCAAAAAGTACCCTAAGCTGGAAAGCGAGTTCGTGTACGGCGACTACAAG
GTGTACGACGTGCGGAAGATGATCGCCAAGAGCGAGCAGGAAATCGGCAAGGCTACCGCCAAGTACTTCT
TCTACAGCAACATCATGAACTTTTTCAAGACCGAGATTACCCTGGCCAACGGCGAGATCCGGAAGCGGCC
TCTGATCGAGACAAACGGCGAAACCGGGGAGATCGTGTGGGATAAGGGCCGGGATTTTGCCACCGTGCGG
AAAGTGCTGAGCATGCCCCAAGTGAATATCGTGAAAAAGACCGAGGTGCAGACAGGCGGCTTCAGCAAAG
AGTCTATCCTGCCCAAGAGGAACAGCGATAAGCTGATCGCCAGAAAGAAGGACTGGGACCCTAAGAAGTA
CGGCGGCTTCGACAGCCCCACCGTGGCCTATTCTGTGCTGGTGGTGGCCAAAGTGGAAAAGGGCAAGTCC
AAGAAACTGAAGAGTGTGAAAGAGCTGCTGGGGATCACCATCATGGAAAGAAGCAGCTTCGAGAAGAATC
CCATCGACTTTCTGGAAGCCAAGGGCTACAAAGAAGTGAAAAAGGACCTGATCATCAAGCTGCCTAAGTA
CTCCCTGTTCGAGCTGGAAAACGGCCGGAAGAGAATGCTGGCCTCTGCCGGCGAACTGCAGAAGGGAAAC
GAACTGGCCCTGCCCTCCAAATATGTGAACTTCCTGTACCTGGCCAGCCACTATGAGAAGCTGAAGGGCT
CCCCCGAGGATAATGAGCAGAAACAGCTGTTTGTGGAACAGCACAAGCACTACCTGGACGAGATCATCGA
GCAGATCAGCGAGTTCTCCAAGAGAGTGATCCTGGCCGACGCTAATCTGGACAAAGTGCTGTCCGCCTAC
AACAAGCACCGGGATAAGCCCATCAGAGAGCAGGCCGAGAATATCATCCACCTGTTTACCCTGACCAATC
TGGGAGCCCCTGCCGCCTTCAAGTACTTTGACACCACCATCGACCGGAAGAGGTACACCAGCACCAAAGA
GGTGCTGGACGCCACCCTGATCCACCAGAGCATCACCGGCCTGTACGAGACACGGATCGACCTGTCTCAG
CTGGGAGGCGACAAGCGACCTGCCGCCACAAAGAAGGCTGGACAGGCTAAGAAGAAGAAAGATTACAAAG
ACGATGACGATAAGGGATCCTGACAAGCTTCAGCCTCGACTGTGCCTTCTAGTTGCCAGCCATCTGTTGT
TTGCCCCTCCCCCGTGCCTTCCTTGACCCTGGAAGGTGCCACTCCCACTGTCCTTTCCTAATAAAATGAG
GAAATTGCATCGCATTGTCTGAGTAGGTGTCATTCTATTCTGGGGGGTGGGGTGGGGCAGGACAGCAAGG
GGGAGGATTGGGAAGACAATAGCAGGCATGCTGGGGATGCGGTGGGCTCTATGGCTTCTGAGGCGGAAAG
AACCAGCTGGGGCTCTAGACCGTAAAAAGGCCGCGTTGCTGGCGTTTTTCCATAGGCTCCGCCCCCCTGA
CGAGCATCACAAAAATCGACGCTCAAGTCAGAGGTGGCGAAACCCGACAGGACTATAAAGATACCAGGCG
TTTCCCCCTGGAAGCTCCCTCGTGCGCTCTCCTGTTCCGACCCTGCCGCTTACCGGATACCTGTCCGCCT
TTCTCCCTTCGGGAAGCGTGGCGCTTTCTCATAGCTCACGCTGTAGGTATCTCAGTTCGGTGTAGGTCGT
TCGCTCCAAGCTGGGCTGTGTGCACGAACCCCCCGTTCAGCCCGACCGCTGCGCCTTATCCGGTAACTAT
CGTCTTGAGTCCAACCCGGTAAGACACGACTTATCGCCACTGGCAGCAGCCACTGGTAACAGGATTAGCA
GAGCGAGGTATGTAGGCGGTGCTACAGAGTTCTTGAAGTGGTGGCCTAACTACGGCTACACTAGAAGAAC
AGTATTTGGTATCTGCGCTCTGCTGAAGCCAGTTACCTTCGGAAAAAGAGTTGGTAGCTCTTGATCCGGC
AAACAAACCACCGCTGGTAGCGGTGGTTTTTTTGTTTGCAAGCAGCAGATTACGCGCAGAAAAAAAGGAT
CTCAAGAAGATCCTTTGATCTTTTCTACGGGGTCTGACGCTCAGTGGAACGAAAACTCACGTTAAGGGAT
TTTGGTCATGAGATTATCAAAAAGGATCTTCACCTAGATCCTTTTAAATTAAAAATGAAGTTTTAAATCA
ATCTAAAGTATATATGAGTAAACTTGGTCTGACAGTTACCAATGCTTAATCAGTGAGGCACCTATCTCAG
CGATCTGTCTATTTCGTTCATCCATAGTTGCCTGACTCCCCGTCGTGTAGATAACTACGATACGGGAGGG
CTTACCATCTGGCCCCAGTGCTGCAATGATACCGCGAGACCCACGCTCACCGGCTCCAGATTTATCAGCA
ATAAACCAGCCAGCCGGAAGGGCCGAGCGCAGAAGTGGTCCTGCAACTTTATCCGCCTCCATCCAGTCTA
TTAATTGTTGCCGGGAAGCTAGAGTAAGTAGTTCGCCAGTTAATAGTTTGCGCAACGTTGTTGCCATTGC
TACAGGCATCGTGGTGTCACGCTCGTCGTTTGGTATGGCTTCATTCAGCTCCGGTTCCCAACGATCAAGG
CGAGTTACATGATCCCCCATGTTGTGCAAAAAAGCGGTTAGCTCCTTCGGTCCTCCGATCGTTGTCAGAA
GTAAGTTGGCCGCAGTGTTATCACTCATGGTTATGGCAGCACTGCATAATTCTCTTACTGTCATGCCATC
CGTAAGATGCTTTTCTGTGACTGGTGAGTACTCAACCAAGTCATTCTGAGAATAGTGTATGCGGCGACCG
AGTTGCTCTTGCCCGGCGTCAATACGGGATAATACCGCGCCACATAGCAGAACTTTAAAAGTGCTCATCA
TTGGAAAACGTTCTTCGGGGCGAAAACTCTCAAGGATCTTACCGCTGTTGAGATCCAGTTCGATGTAACC
CACTCGTGCACCCAACTGATCTTCAGCATCTTTTACTTTCACCAGCGTTTCTGGGTGAGCAAAAACAGGA
AGGCAAAATGCCGCAAAAAAGGGAATAAGGGCGACACGGAAATGTTGAATACTCATACTCTTCCTTTTTC
AATATTATTGAAGCATTTATCAGGGTTATTGTCTCATGAGCGGATACATATTTGAATGTATTTAGAAAAA
TAAACAAATAGGGGTTCCGCGCACATTTCCCCGAAAAGTGCCACCTAAATTGTAAGCGTTAACTCGAGAC
AGGGACAGCAGAG
